>Addgene plasmid #161375 | pDONR221-SLC7A6_STOP | addgene full sequence | sequence record 379413 | Addgene NGS Result
CAAATAATGATTTTATTTTGACTGATAGTGACCTGTTCGTTGCAACACATTGATGAGCAATGCTTTTTTA
TAATGCCAACTTTGTACAAAAAAGCAGGCTCCACCATGGAGGCAAGGGAGCCTGGCAGACCTACCCCAAC
ATACCACCTGGTGCCAAACACATCCCAGTCTCAGGTGGAGGAGGACGTGAGCTCCCCCCCTCAGAGGTCT
AGCGAGACCATGCAGCTGAAGAAGGAGATCTCTCTGCTGAACGGCGTGAGCCTGGTGGTGGGCAATATGA
TCGGCTCCGGCATCTTCGTGAGCCCCAAGGGCGTGCTGGTGCACACAGCCTCTTACGGCATGAGCCTGAT
CGTGTGGGCCATCGGAGGACTGTTCTCTGTGGTGGGCGCCCTGTGCTATGCAGAGCTGGGAACCACAATC
ACCAAGTCCGGCGCCTCTTACGCCTATATCCTGGAGGCCTTCGGCGGCTTTATCGCCTTCATCCGCCTGT
GGGTGTCCCTGCTGGTGGTGGAGCCCACGGGACAGGCAATTATTGCGATCACCTTTGCCAACTACATCAT
CCAGCCTAGCTTCCCATCCTGCGACCCACCCTATCTGGCATGTAGGCTGCTGGCAGCAGCATGCATCTGT
CTGCTGACATTTGTGAATTGCGCATACGTGAAGTGGGGAACCAGGGTGCAGGATACCTTCACATATGCCA
AGGTGGTGGCCCTGATCGCCATCATCGTGATGGGCCTGGTGAAGCTGTGCCAGGGCCACAGCGAGCACTT
TCAGGACGCCTTCGAGGGCTCCTCTTGGGATATGGGCAACCTGAGCCTGGCCCTGTACTCCGCCCTGTTT
AGCTATTCCGGCTGGGACACCCTGAATTTCGTGACAGAGGAGATCAAGAACCCCGAGCGGAATCTGCCTC
TGGCCATCGGCATCTCCATGCCCATCGTGACCCTGATCTACATCCTGACAAACGTGGCCTACTATACCGT
GCTGAATATCAGCGACGTGCTGAGCTCCGATGCAGTGGCAGTGACCTTCGCCGATCAGACATTTGGCATG
TTCTCCTGGACCATCCCTATCGCAGTGGCCCTGTCCTGCTTTGGAGGCCTGAATGCCTCTATCTTCGCCT
CTAGCAGGCTGTTCTTTGTGGGATCTAGGGAGGGACACCTGCCAGACCTGCTGAGCATGATCCACATCGA
GCGGTTTACACCCATCCCTGCCCTGCTGTTCAACTGTACCATGGCCCTGATCTACCTGATCGTGGAGGAC
GTGTTCCAGCTGATCAATTACTTCTCTTTTAGCTACTGGTTCTTTGTGGGCCTGAGCGTGGTGGGCCAGC
TGTATCTGAGATGGAAGGAGCCCAAGAGGCCACGCCCCCTGAAGCTGTCCGTGTTCTTTCCTATCGTGTT
TTGCATCTGTAGCGTGTTCCTGGTCATCGTGCCACTGTTCACCGACACAATCAACAGCCTGATCGGAATC
GGAATCGCCCTGTCCGGAGTGCCCTTCTACTTTATGGGCGTGTATCTGCCAGAGAGCCGGAGACCCCTGT
TTATCCGGAATGTGCTGGCCGCCATCACCAGAGGCACACAGCAGCTGTGCTTCTGCGTGCTGACAGAGCT
GGATGTGGCCGAGGAGAAGAAGGACGAGAGGAAGACCGATTAAGACCCAGCTTTCTTGTACAAAGTTGGC
ATTATAAGAAAGCATTGCTTATCAATTTGTTGCAACGAACAGGTCACTATCAGTCAAAATAAAATCATTA
TTTGCCATCCAGCTGATATCCCCTATAGTGAGTCGTATTACATGGTCATAGCTGTTTCCTGGCAGCTCTG
GCCCGTGTCTCAAAATCTCTGATGTTACATTGCACAAGATAAAAATATATCATCATGAACAATAAAACTG
TCTGCTTACATAAACAGTAATACAAGGGGTGTTATGAGCCATATTCAACGGGAAACGTCGAGGCCGCGAT
TAAATTCCAACATGGATGCTGATTTATATGGGTATAAATGGGCTCGCGATAATGTCGGGCAATCAGGTGC
GACAATCTATCGCTTGTATGGGAAGCCCGATGCGCCAGAGTTGTTTCTGAAACATGGCAAAGGTAGCGTT
GCCAATGATGTTACAGATGAGATGGTCAGACTAAACTGGCTGACGGAATTTATGCCTCTTCCGACCATCA
AGCATTTTATCCGTACTCCTGATGATGCATGGTTACTCACCACTGCGATCCCCGGAAAAACAGCATTCCA
GGTATTAGAAGAATATCCTGATTCAGGTGAAAATATTGTTGATGCGCTGGCAGTGTTCCTGCGCCGGTTG
CATTCGATTCCTGTTTGTAATTGTCCTTTTAACAGCGATCGCGTATTTCGTCTCGCTCAGGCGCAATCAC
GAATGAATAACGGTTTGGTTGATGCGAGTGATTTTGATGACGAGCGTAATGGCTGGCCTGTTGAACAAGT
CTGGAAAGAAATGCATAAACTTTTGCCATTCTCACCGGATTCAGTCGTCACTCATGGTGATTTCTCACTT
GATAACCTTATTTTTGACGAGGGGAAATTAATAGGTTGTATTGATGTTGGACGAGTCGGAATCGCAGACC
GATACCAGGATCTTGCCATCCTATGGAACTGCCTCGGTGAGTTTTCTCCTTCATTACAGAAACGGCTTTT
TCAAAAATATGGTATTGATAATCCTGATATGAATAAATTGCAGTTTCATTTGATGCTCGATGAGTTTTTC
TAATCAGAATTGGTTAATTGGTTGTAACACTGGCAGAGCATTACGCTGACTTGACGGGACGGCGCAAGCT
CATGACCAAAATCCCTTAACGTGAGTTACGCGTCGTTCCACTGAGCGTCAGACCCCGTAGAAAAGATCAA
AGGATCTTCTTGAGATCCTTTTTTTCTGCGCGTAATCTGCTGCTTGCAAACAAAAAAACCACCGCTACCA
GCGGTGGTTTGTTTGCCGGATCAAGAGCTACCAACTCTTTTTCCGAAGGTAACTGGCTTCAGCAGAGCGC
AGATACCAAATACTGTTCTTCTAGTGTAGCCGTAGTTAGGCCACCACTTCAAGAACTCTGTAGCACCGCC
TACATACCTCGCTCTGCTAATCCTGTTACCAGTGGCTGCTGCCAGTGGCGATAAGTCGTGTCTTACCGGG
TTGGACTCAAGACGATAGTTACCGGATAAGGCGCAGCGGTCGGGCTGAACGGGGGGTTCGTGCACACAGC
CCAGCTTGGAGCGAACGACCTACACCGAACTGAGATACCTACAGCGTGAGCTATGAGAAAGCGCCACGCT
TCCCGAAGGGAGAAAGGCGGACAGGTATCCGGTAAGCGGCAGGGTCGGAACAGGAGAGCGCACGAGGGAG
CTTCCAGGGGGAAACGCCTGGTATCTTTATAGTCCTGTCGGGTTTCGCCACCTCTGACTTGAGCGTCGAT
TTTTGTGATGCTCGTCAGGGGGGCGGAGCCTATGGAAAAACGCCAGCAACGCGGCCTTTTTACGGTTCCT
GGCCTTTTGCTGGCCTTTTGCTCACATGTTCTTTCCTGCGTTATCCCCTGATTCTGTGGATAACCGTATT
ACCGCCTTTGAGTGAGCTGATACCGCTCGCCGCAGCCGAACGACCGAGCGCAGCGAGTCAGTGAGCGAGG
AAGCGGAAGAGCGCCCAATACGCAAACCGCCTCTCCCCGCGCGTTGGCCGATTCATTAATGCAGCTGGCA
CGACAGGTTTCCCGACTGGAAAGCGGGCAGTGAGCGCAACGCAATTAATACGCGTACCGCTAGCCAGGAA
GAGTTTGTAGAAACGCAAAAAGGCCATCCGTCAGGATGGCCTTCTGCTTAGTTTGATGCCTGGCAGTTTA
TGGCGGGCGTCCTGCCCGCCACCCTCCGGGCCGTTGCTTCACAACGTTCAAATCCGCTCCCGGCGGATTT
GTCCTACTCAGGAGAGCGTTCACCGACAAACAACAGATAAAACGAAAGGCCCAGTCTTCCGACTGAGCCT
TTCGTTTTATTTGATGCCTGGCAGTTCCCTACTCTCGCGTTAACGCTAGCATGGATGTTTTCCCAGTCAC
GACGTTGTAAAACGACGGCCAGTCTTAAGCTCGGGCCC
Features (pLannotate 1.2.2; 10 found; start..end, strand, type, name):
      1..100     +  protein_bind   attL1: mutant version of attL; recombination site for the Gateway® LR reaction LR Clonase™
    106..1650    +  CDS            SLC7A6: YLAT2_HUMAN - Also known as KIAA0245 From Homo sapiens (Human).
   1655..1754    -  protein_bind   attL2: mutant version of attL; recombination site for the Gateway® LR reaction LR Clonase™
   1772..1790    -  promoter       T7 promoter: promoter for bacteriophage T7 RNA polymerase
   1924..2733    +  CDS            KanR: aminoglycoside phosphotransferase; aph(3')-Ia; confers resistance to kanamycin in bacteria or G418 (Geneticin®) in eukaryotes
   2880..3468    +  rep_origin     ori: high-copy-number ColE1/pMB1/pBR322/pUC origin of replication
   3651..3743    +  CDS            lacI (fragment): lac repressor; lacI; The lac repressor binds to the lac operator to inhibit transcription in E. coli. This inhibition can be relieved by adding lactose or isopropyl-β-D-thiogalactopyranoside (IPTG).
   3798..3825    -  terminator     rrnB T2 terminator: transcription terminator T2 from the E. coli rrnB gene
   3957..4000    +  terminator     rrnB T1 terminator: Escherichia coli rrnB; transcription terminator T1 from the E. coli rrnB gene
   4047..4083    -  CDS            lacZα (fragment): LacZα fragment of β-galactosidase; lacZ fragment
