[The description below was written by a language model from this plasmid's Addgene catalogue record and pLannotate feature annotations shown in this document.]
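Description:
pDONR221-SLC7A6_STOP is a Gateway entry clone built on the pDONR221 backbone, carrying a codon-optimized open reading frame for human SLC7A6 (also known as y+LAT-2, LAT-2, LAT3 or KIAA0245), a member of the solute carrier family. The sequenced plasmid is about 4.1 kb, made up of a roughly 2.5 kb backbone and a 1,548 bp insert. It is propagated in E. coli through a high-copy ColE1/pUC-type origin and selected with kanamycin via an aminoglycoside phosphotransferase (KanR) gene.

The SLC7A6 coding sequence sits between attL1 and attL2, the recombination sites produced when an ORF is captured in a donor vector. These sites allow directional transfer of the ORF into any attR-containing destination vector by an LR Clonase reaction. Although the catalogue lists the vector type as mammalian expression, the feature table shows no eukaryotic promoter or polyadenylation signal driving the insert, so expression depends on the destination vector chosen. The other annotated elements belong to the backbone. The rrnB T1 and T2 terminators lie upstream of the cassette and insulate it from read-through transcription. A T7 promoter lies just outside attL2, pointing toward the insert in antisense orientation. Short lacI and lacZα fragments are backbone remnants, and M13 forward and reverse sites are used for sequencing across the insert.

This version retains a stop codon at the end of the ORF, so it suits native, untagged or N-terminally tagged expression rather than C-terminal fusions. A companion clone without the stop codon exists for C-terminal fusions. The plasmid belongs to a consortium collection of SLC transporter clones intended for subcloning into custom expression vectors.
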