Addgene plasmid #161375: pDONR221-SLC7A6_STOP
Purpose: Gateway entry clone with codon-optimized ORF sequence for subcloning into custom expression vectors. Contains a STOP codon at the end of the codon-optimized ORF sequence.
Depositing lab: RESOLUTE Consortium & Giulio Superti-Furga. Depositing organization: CeMM Research Center for Molecular Medicine. Publication: The RESOLUTE consortium: unlocking SLC transporters for drug discovery. Superti-Furga G, Lackner D, Wiedmer T, Ingles-Prieto A, Barbosa B, Girardi E, Goldmann U, Gurtl B, Klavins K, Klimek C, Lindinger S, Lineiro-Retes E, Muller AC, Onstein S, Redinger G, Reil D, Sedlyarov V, Wolf G, Crawford M, Everley R, ... Steppan CM. Nat Rev Drug Discov. 2020 Jul;19(7):429-430. doi: 10.1038/d41573-020-00056-6. PubMed 32265506.
Backbone
  Vector backbone: pDONR221
  Backbone manufacturer: ThermoFisher Scientific
  Backbone size w/o insert (bp): 2550
  Vector type: Mammalian Expression
Growth in bacteria
  Bacterial resistance: Kanamycin, 50 μg/mL
  Growth temperature: 37°C
  Growth strain: NEB Stable
  Copy number: High Copy
Gene/Insert
  Gene/Insert name: SLC7A6 (alt name: y+LAT-2, KIAA0245, LAT3, LAT-2)
  Species: H. sapiens (human)
  Insert size (bp): 1548
  Entrez Gene: SLC7A6 (a.k.a. LAT3, LAT-2, y+LAT-2, KIAA0245, DKFZp686K15246)
  Cloning method: Gateway Cloning
  Sequencing primers: 5′ M13-fwd; 3′ M13-rev
Terms and licenses: Academic/Nonprofit Terms; Industry Terms
Depositor comments: This plasmid contains a STOP codon at the end of the codon-optimized ORF. For the version of this plasmid that does not contain a STOP codon, please see Addgene plasmid 132209 For more information on the full Resolute plasmid collection, please see www.addgene.org/depositor-collections/re-solute/. Please provide your feedback on this plasmid to the RESOLUTE consortium by filling out their RESOLUTE repository feedback form: https://forms.office.com/Pages/ResponsePage.aspx?id=0e05yklzmkS7rjFGQL4N7z4feCLQvEJAmVcOCM_u885UN1JJRko0Ukg4TVQwNTZLOUxPQVJWT1NHUCQlQCN0PWcu
How to cite: pDONR221-SLC7A6_STOP was a gift from RESOLUTE Consortium & Giulio Superti-Furga (Addgene plasmid # 161375 ; http://n2t.net/addgene:161375 ; RRID:Addgene_161375)
