>Addgene plasmid #161375 | pDONR221-SLC7A6_STOP | depositor partial sequence | sequence record 312685 | Codon-optimized ORF of SLC7A6
ATGGAGGCAAGGGAGCCTGGCAGACCTACCCCAACATACCACCTGGTGCCAAACACATCCCAGTCTCAGG
TGGAGGAGGACGTGAGCTCCCCCCCTCAGAGGTCTAGCGAGACCATGCAGCTGAAGAAGGAGATCTCTCT
GCTGAACGGCGTGAGCCTGGTGGTGGGCAATATGATCGGCTCCGGCATCTTCGTGAGCCCCAAGGGCGTG
CTGGTGCACACAGCCTCTTACGGCATGAGCCTGATCGTGTGGGCCATCGGAGGACTGTTCTCTGTGGTGG
GCGCCCTGTGCTATGCAGAGCTGGGAACCACAATCACCAAGTCCGGCGCCTCTTACGCCTATATCCTGGA
GGCCTTCGGCGGCTTTATCGCCTTCATCCGCCTGTGGGTGTCCCTGCTGGTGGTGGAGCCCACGGGACAG
GCAATTATTGCGATCACCTTTGCCAACTACATCATCCAGCCTAGCTTCCCATCCTGCGACCCACCCTATC
TGGCATGTAGGCTGCTGGCAGCAGCATGCATCTGTCTGCTGACATTTGTGAATTGCGCATACGTGAAGTG
GGGAACCAGGGTGCAGGATACCTTCACATATGCCAAGGTGGTGGCCCTGATCGCCATCATCGTGATGGGC
CTGGTGAAGCTGTGCCAGGGCCACAGCGAGCACTTTCAGGACGCCTTCGAGGGCTCCTCTTGGGATATGG
GCAACCTGAGCCTGGCCCTGTACTCCGCCCTGTTTAGCTATTCCGGCTGGGACACCCTGAATTTCGTGAC
AGAGGAGATCAAGAACCCCGAGCGGAATCTGCCTCTGGCCATCGGCATCTCCATGCCCATCGTGACCCTG
ATCTACATCCTGACAAACGTGGCCTACTATACCGTGCTGAATATCAGCGACGTGCTGAGCTCCGATGCAG
TGGCAGTGACCTTCGCCGATCAGACATTTGGCATGTTCTCCTGGACCATCCCTATCGCAGTGGCCCTGTC
CTGCTTTGGAGGCCTGAATGCCTCTATCTTCGCCTCTAGCAGGCTGTTCTTTGTGGGATCTAGGGAGGGA
CACCTGCCAGACCTGCTGAGCATGATCCACATCGAGCGGTTTACACCCATCCCTGCCCTGCTGTTCAACT
GTACCATGGCCCTGATCTACCTGATCGTGGAGGACGTGTTCCAGCTGATCAATTACTTCTCTTTTAGCTA
CTGGTTCTTTGTGGGCCTGAGCGTGGTGGGCCAGCTGTATCTGAGATGGAAGGAGCCCAAGAGGCCACGC
CCCCTGAAGCTGTCCGTGTTCTTTCCTATCGTGTTTTGCATCTGTAGCGTGTTCCTGGTCATCGTGCCAC
TGTTCACCGACACAATCAACAGCCTGATCGGAATCGGAATCGCCCTGTCCGGAGTGCCCTTCTACTTTAT
GGGCGTGTATCTGCCAGAGAGCCGGAGACCCCTGTTTATCCGGAATGTGCTGGCCGCCATCACCAGAGGC
ACACAGCAGCTGTGCTTCTGCGTGCTGACAGAGCTGGATGTGGCCGAGGAGAAGAAGGACGAGAGGAAGA
CCGATTAA
